>Addgene plasmid #36934 | NHA-Delta 12b | addgene partial sequence | sequence record 47303 | EBV-rev  5'-GTGGTTTGTCCAAACTCATC-3'
AGCATTACCCTCACTAAAGGGAAGCGGCCGCCCATCAACCACTTTGTACAAGAAAGCTGGGTTCACTCTG
GTGAGTCTCTCGAAAAACTGATGTTTGAAAACTGTTTAACAAATGGATTTATCCACGCTTCTTCTTGTTT
GTTTCCACCTTTCATCATTCCCCTTTCCCTTCTCCTTTTTTTGCCACTCAGACCCTTCGATGACATTTTC
TTTGTATATGGTGGCCAATTTAAAGATGAGTTAAGCTCTTGAGATGAATTACTATTCCACATTCCAATCT
CCACATCCTCTTCCTCTTCCCAGCCAGTGGGGCGATTTCCAGGCAATGGCATATCATCACCACACCAGCC
ATCTTGCATAGATTTTGGCCCAGATTTGCTTAATGCTTGTGGACCAACAGAGCTGGAGCCCCACGTGGAT
GTGCTGGATGCCGCAGCAATGGGTTCCCCCCAGCTGGGACCACTGTCTATGGGCTTACCCCATGCTGAAG
TACCATTATCCACAGTTGTGGCTGGAGTAGAAGGCTCCCCCCAGGGCTCACCCCAGCCAGAGCCACTGCT
TGCCTCTTTGTTTGAGATGGCACTTGCAGGGAAGCCTGCTTTTTTGTACAAACTTGTTGATGGGTCGACT
CTAGAGGTACCACGCGTGAATTCGACGGGATCCGCGTCGAGTGAAGCGTAATCTGGAACATCATATGGGT
AGGCCATGGTGTAAGCTTGGGCAGCCTCGAGCGGTGGGTTTGCAGCTTTCCATTGAGCTTGTTTCTCAGC
GCGACGCTCACGTCGTCGTGNTTGTGCGTCCATGGTGGCTAGCCTATAGTGAGTCGTATTAAGTACTCTA
GCCTTAAGAGCTGTAATTGAACTGGGAGTGGACACCTGTGGAGAGAAGGCAAAGTGGATGTCAGTAACAA
