[The description below was written by a language model from this plasmid's Addgene catalogue record.]
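Description:
NHA-Delta 12b is a mammalian expression plasmid built on the pCI-neo_NHA backbone (written "pCl-neo_NHA" in the record). It carries a truncated fragment of human TNRC6A, the gene encoding GW182. The insert, called Delta 12b, is limited to amino acids 1045–1219 of the protein and is fused at its N-terminus to an "NHA" tag supplied by the backbone. The record does not define the tag. In tethering vectors of this type, NHA usually means a lambda N peptide joined to an HA epitope, where the lambda N peptide binds boxB RNA hairpins in a reporter transcript and the HA epitope allows immunodetection. The plasmid is propagated in E. coli under ampicillin selection, and its copy number is not recorded.

No feature table is provided, so the promoter, polyadenylation signal, origins of replication and any mammalian selection marker are not stated. The backbone name suggests a pCI-neo derivative, a family that normally uses a CMV enhancer/promoter and a neomycin resistance cassette, and the listed T7 sequencing primer implies a T7 site upstream of the insert, but the record confirms neither the promoter nor the neomycin cassette. The size fields also disagree: a 5500 bp backbone and a 6025 bp total imply an insert of about 525 bp, which matches a 175-residue fragment, whereas the insert is listed as 969 bp.

The construct appears to belong to a series of GW182 deletion constructs. The associated study mapped functional domains of GW182 involved in translational silencing, and this plasmid would be used to test whether this region alone can repress a reporter in transfected mammalian cells.
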