Addgene plasmid #36934: NHA-Delta 12b
Depositing lab: Edward Chan. Depositing organization: University of Florida. Publication: Divergent GW182 functional domains in the regulation of translational silencing. Yao B, Li S, Jung HM, Lian SL, Abadal GX, Han F, Fritzler MJ, Chan EK. Nucleic Acids Res. 2011 Apr;39(7):2534-47. Epub 2010 Dec 2. 10.1093/nar/gkq1099 PubMed 21131274.
Backbone
  Vector backbone: pCl-neo_NHA
  Backbone size w/o insert (bp): 5500
  Total vector size (bp): 6025
  Vector type: Mammalian Expression
Growth in bacteria
  Bacterial resistance: Ampicillin, 100 μg/mL
  Growth temperature: 37°C
  Growth strain: DH5alpha
  Copy number: Unknown
Gene/Insert
  Gene/Insert name: TNRC6A Delta 12b (alt name: Delta 12b)
  Species: H. sapiens (human)
  Insert size (bp): 969
  Mutation: aa 1045-1219 only
  Entrez Gene: TNRC6A (a.k.a. CAGH26, FAME6, GW1, GW182, TNRC6)
  Tag / fusion protein: NHA (N terminal on backbone)
  Cloning method: Unknown
  Sequencing primers: 5′ T7; 3′ EBV-rev
Terms and licenses: Academic/Nonprofit Terms; Industry Terms: Not Available to Industry
How to cite: NHA-Delta 12b was a gift from Edward Chan (Addgene plasmid # 36934 ; http://n2t.net/addgene:36934 ; RRID:Addgene_36934)
